>Addgene plasmid #37642 | MXW-PGK-c-let-7-LP3-IRES-EGFP | depositor full sequence | sequence record 47396 | MXW-PGK-c-let-7-LP3-IRES-EGFP sequence 7642 bps
TGAAAGACCCCACCTGTAGGTTTGGCAAGCTAGCTTAAGTAACGCCATTTTGCAAGGCATGGAAAATACA
TAACTGAGAATAGAGAAGTTCAGATCAAGGTTAGGAACAGAGAGACAGCAGAATATGGGCCAAACAGGAT
ATCTGTGGTAAGCAGTTCCTGCCCCGGCTCAGGGCCAAGAACAGATGGTCCCCAGATGCGGTCCCGCCCT
CAGCAGTTTCTAGAGAACCATCAGATGTTTCCAGGGTGCCCCAAGGACCTGAAAATGACCCTGTGCCTTA
TTTGAACTAACCAATCAGTTCGCTTCTCGCTTCTGTTCGCGCGCTTCTGCTCCCCGAGCTCAATAAAAGA
GCCCACAACCCCTCACTCGGCGCGCCAGTCCTCCGATAGACTGCGTCGCCCGGGTACCCGTATTCCCAAT
AAAGCCTCTTGCTGTTTGCATCCGAATCGTGGACTCGCTGATCCTTGGGAGGGTCTCCTCAGATTGATTG
ACTGCCCACCTCGGGGGTCTTTCATTTGGAGGTTCCACCGAGATTTGGAGACCCCTGCCTAGGGACCACC
GACCCCCCCGCCGGGAGGTAAGCTGGCCAGCGGTCGTTTCGTGTCTGTCTCTGTCTTTGTGCGTGTTTGT
GCCGGCATCTAATGTTTGCGCCTGCGTCTGTACTAGTTAGCTAACTAGCTCTGTATCTGGCGGACCCGTG
GTGGAACTGACGAGTTCTGAACACCCGGCCGCAACCCTGGGAGACGTCCCAGGGACTTTGGGGGCCGTTT
TTGTGGCCCGACCTGAGGAAGGGAGTCGATGTGGAATCCGACCCCGTCAGGATATGTGGTTCTGGTAGGA
GACGAGAACCTAAAACAGTTCCCGCCTCCGTCTGAATTTTTGCTTTCGGTTTGGAACCGAAGCCGCGCGT
CTTGTCTGCTGCAGCGCTGCAGCATCGTTCTGTGTTGTCTCTGTCTGACTGTGTTTCTGTATTTGTCTGA
AAATTAGGGCCAGACTGTTACCACTCCCTTAAGTTTGACCTTAGGTCACTGGAAAGATGTCGAGCGGATC
GCTCACAACCAGTCGGTAGATGTCAAGAAGAGACGTTGGGTTACCTTCTGCTCTGCAGAATGGCCAACCT
TTAACGTCGGATGGCCGCGAGACGGCACCTTTAACCGAGACCTCATCACCCAGGTTAAGATCAAGGTCTT
TTCACCTGGCCCGCATGGACACCCAGACCAGGTCCCCTACATCGTGACCTGGGAAGCCTTGGCTTTTGAC
CCCCCTCCCTGGGTCAAGCCCTTTGTACACCCTAAGCCTCCGCCTCCTCTTCCTCCATCCGCCCCGTCTC
TCCCCCTTGAACCTCCTCGTTCGACCCCGCCTCGATCCTCCCTTTATCCAGCCCTCACTCCTTCTCTAGG
CGCCGGAATTAGATCCCTACCGGGTAGGGGAGGCGCTTTTCCCAAGGCAGTCTGGAGCATGCGCTTTAGC
GGCCCCGCTGGGCACTTGGCGCTACACAAGTGGCCTCTGGCCTCGCACACATTCCACATCCACCGGTAGG
CGCCAACCGGCTCCGTTCTTTGGTGGCCCCTTCGCGCCACCTTCTACTCCTCCCCTAGTCAGGAAGTTCC
CCCCCGCCCCGCAGCTCGCGTCGTGCAGGACGTGACAAATGGAAGTAGCACGTCTCACTAGTCTCGTGCA
GATGGACAGCACCGCTGAGCAATGGAAGCGGGTAGGCCTTTGGGGCAGCGGCCAATAGCAGCTTTGGCTC
CTTCGCTTTCTGGGCTCAGAGGCTGGGAAGGGGTGGGTCCGGGGGCGGGCTCAGGGGCGGGCTCAGGGGC
GGGGCGGGCGCCCGAAGGTCCTCCGGAGGCCCGGCATTCTGCACGCTTCAAAAGCGCACGTCTGCCGCGC
TGTTCTCCTCTTCCTCATCTCCGGGCCTTTCGACCTGCACTCGAGATATATGAGAAGCGCATCAGTTTTT
TTTTCTTATTCTAGATGAGTAGCCCACCTAGCAGCGGTCGTTTTTTTCTCTTTTCGTAGGAAAATTTTCA
GTTACACTTATTTATTAGAAACCTAGATTTAGAGACTTTTAGAATAACTTTACTTCCTAGAACACATCTC
CCTTTGAATTTATATGTCTAATTTAACAACAAGTACTAATCCATTTTTCAGGCAAGCAGGCGATTGGTGG
ACGGTCTACACTGTGGATCCGGTGAGGTAGTAGGTTGTATAGTTTGGAAATTTACCACCGGTGAACTATG
CAATTTTCTACCTTACCGGAGACAGAACTCTTCGAAGCTGCGTCGTCTTGCTCTCACAACTTTCTTTTCG
TTTTCTTCCTCCTCTTACTTTCACCTCTTTGTTTTTCTTTATTTTGTGCTATCAATTCGGAGTCGCAAGA
ACTGTATTCGGTGATCCCTATTGATATTCTTTTGTACTGTATTCGGAGATATTGTTTCACGAACTGTATT
CGGAGAACTGTTGTATCGGTAATGTATCTGGAGAGAATAATCTAATCGTATGTACTGTTGAGTAATGGAA
TTCCGCCCCCCCCCCCCCCCTAACGTTACTGGCCGAAGCCGCTTGGAATAAGGCCGGTGTGCGTTTGTCT
ATATGTTATTTTCCACCATATTGCCGTCTTTTGGCAATGTGAGGGCCCGGAAACCTGGCCCTGTCTTCTT
GACGAGCATTCCTAGGGGTCTTTCCCCTCTCGCCAAAGGAATGCAAGGTCTGTTGAATGTCGTGAAGGAA
GCAGTTCCTCTGGAAGCTTCTTGAAGACAAACAACGTCTGTAGCGACCCTTTGCAGGCAGCGGAACCCCC
CACCTGGCGACAGGTGCCTCTGCGGCCAAAAGCCACGTGTATAAGATACACCTGCAAAGGCGGCACAACC
CCAGTGCCACGTTGTGAGTTGGATAGTTGTGGAAAGAGTCAAATGGCTCTCCTCAAGCGTATTCAACAAG
GGGCTGAAGGATGCCCAGAAGGTACCCCATTGTATGGGATCTGATCTGGGGCCTCGGTGCACATGCTTTA
CATGTGTTTAGTCGAGGTTAAAAAACGTCTAGGCCCCCCGAACCACGGGGACGTGGTTTTCCTTTGAAAA
ACACGATGATAATATGGCCACAACCATGGTGAGCAAGGGCGAGGAGCTGTTCACCGGGGTGGTGCCCATC
CTGGTCGAGCTGGACGGCGACGTAAACGGCCACAAGTTCAGCGTGTCCGGCGAGGGCGAGGGCGATGCCA
CCTACGGCAAGCTGACCCTGAAGTTCATCTGCACCACCGGCAAGCTGCCCGTGCCCTGGCCCACCCTCGT
GACCACCTTCACCTACGGCGTGCAGTGCTTCAGCCGCTACCCCGACCACATGAAGCAGCACGACTTCTTC
AAGTCCGCCATGCCCGAAGGCTACGTCCAGGAGCGCACCATCTTCTTCAAGGACGACGGCAACTACAAGA
CCCGCGCCGAGGTGAAGTTCGAGGGCGACACCCTGGTGAACCGCATCGAGCTGAAGGGCATCGACTTCAA
GGAGGACGGCAACATCCTGGGGCACAAGCTGGAGTACAACTACAACAGCCACAACGTCTATATCATGGCC
GACAAGCAGAAGAACGGCATCAAGGTGAACTTCAAGATCCGCCACAACATCGAGGACGGCAGCGTGCAGC
TCGCCGACCACTACCAGCAGAACACCCCCATCGGCGACGGCCCCGTGCTGCTGCCCGACAACCACTACCT
GAGCACCCAGTCCGCCCTGAGCAAAGACCCCAACGAGAAGCGCGATCACATGGTCCTGCTGGAGTTCGTG
ACCGCCGCCGGGATCACTCTCGGCATGGACGAGCTGTACAAGTAATGAATTAATTAAGAATTGCGGCCGC
GTCGACCTGCAGCCAAGCTTATCGATAAAATAAAAGATTTTATTTAGTCTCCAGAAAAAGGGGGGAATGA
AAGACCCCACCTGTAGGTTTGGCAAGCTAGCTTAAGTAACGCCATTTTGCAAGGCATGGAAAATACATAA
CTGAGAATAGAGAAGTTCAGATCAAGGTTAGGAACAGAGAGACAGCAGAATATGGGCCAAACAGGATATC
TGTGGTAAGCAGTTCCTGCCCCGGCTCAGGGCCAAGAACAGATGGTCCCCAGATGCGGTCCCGCCCTCAG
CAGTTTCTAGAGAACCATCAGATGTTTCCAGGGTGCCCCAAGGACCTGAAAATGACCCTGTGCCTTATTT
GAACTAACCAATCAGTTCGCTTCTCGCTTCTGTTCGCGCGCTTCTGCTCCCCGAGCTCAATAAAAGAGCC
CACAACCCCTCACTCGGCGCGCCAGTCCTCCGATAGACTGCGTCGCCCGGGTACCCGTGTATCCAATAAA
CCCTCTTGCAGTTGCATCCGACTTGTGGTCTCGCTGTTCCTTGGGAGGGTCTCCTCTGAGTGATTGACTA
CCCGTCAGCGGGGGTCTTTCATGGGTAACAGTTTCTTGAAGTTGGAGAACAACATTCTGAGGGTAGGAGT
CGAATATTAAGTAATCCTGACTCAATTAGCCACTGTTTTGAATCCACATACTCCAATACTCCTGAAATAG
TTCATTATGGACAGCGCAGAAGAGCTGGGGAGAATTAATTCGTAATCATGGTCATAGCTGTTTCCTGTGT
GAAATTGTTATCCGCTCACAATTCCACACAACATACGAGCCGGAAGCATAAAGTGTAAAGCCTGGGGTGC
CTAATGAGTGAGCTAACTCACATTAATTGCGTTGCGCTCACTGCCCGCTTTCCAGTCGGGAAACCTGTCG
TGCCAGCTGCATTAATGAATCGGCCAACGCGCGGGGAGAGGCGGTTTGCGTATTGGGCGCTCTTCCGCTT
CCTCGCTCACTGACTCGCTGCGCTCGGTCGTTCGGCTGCGGCGAGCGGTATCAGCTCACTCAAAGGCGGT
AATACGGTTATCCACAGAATCAGGGGATAACGCAGGAAAGAACATGTGAGCAAAAGGCCAGCAAAAGGCC
AGGAACCGTAAAAAGGCCGCGTTGCTGGCGTTTTTCCATAGGCTCCGCCCCCCTGACGAGCATCACAAAA
ATCGACGCTCAAGTCAGAGGTGGCGAAACCCGACAGGACTATAAAGATACCAGGCGTTTCCCCCTGGAAG
CTCCCTCGTGCGCTCTCCTGTTCCGACCCTGCCGCTTACCGGATACCTGTCCGCCTTTCTCCCTTCGGGA
AGCGTGGCGCTTTCTCATAGCTCACGCTGTAGGTATCTCAGTTCGGTGTAGGTCGTTCGCTCCAAGCTGG
GCTGTGTGCACGAACCCCCCGTTCAGCCCGACCGCTGCGCCTTATCCGGTAACTATCGTCTTGAGTCCAA
CCCGGTAAGACACGACTTATCGCCACTGGCAGCAGCCACTGGTAACAGGATTAGCAGAGCGAGGTATGTA
GGCGGTGCTACAGAGTTCTTGAAGTGGTGGCCTAACTACGGCTACACTAGAAGGACAGTATTTGGTATCT
GCGCTCTGCTGAAGCCAGTTACCTTCGGAAAAAGAGTTGGTAGCTCTTGATCCGGCAAACAAACCACCGC
TGGTAGCGGTGGTTTTTTTGTTTGCAAGCAGCAGATTACGCGCAGAAAAAAAGGATCTCAAGAAGATCCT
TTGATCTTTTCTACGGGGTCTGACGCTCAGTGGAACGAAAACTCACGTTAAGGGATTTTGGTCATGAGAT
TATCAAAAAGGATCTTCACCTAGATCCTTTTAAATTAAAAATGAAGTTTTAAATCAATCTAAAGTATATA
TGAGTAAACTTGGTCTGACAGTTACCAATGCTTAATCAGTGAGGCACCTATCTCAGCGATCTGTCTATTT
CGTTCATCCATAGTTGCCTGACTCCCCGTCGTGTAGATAACTACGATACGGGAGGGCTTACCATCTGGCC
CCAGTGCTGCAATGATACCGCGAGACCCACGCTCACCGGCTCCAGATTTATCAGCAATAAACCAGCCAGC
CGGAAGGGCCGAGCGCAGAAGTGGTCCTGCAACTTTATCCGCCTCCATCCAGTCTATTAATTGTTGCCGG
GAAGCTAGAGTAAGTAGTTCGCCAGTTAATAGTTTGCGCAACGTTGTTGCCATTGCTACAGGCATCGTGG
TGTCACGCTCGTCGTTTGGTATGGCTTCATTCAGCTCCGGTTCCCAACGATCAAGGCGAGTTACATGATC
CCCCATGTTGTGCAAAAAAGCGGTTAGCTCCTTCGGTCCTCCGATCGTTGTCAGAAGTAAGTTGGCCGCA
GTGTTATCACTCATGGTTATGGCAGCACTGCATAATTCTCTTACTGTCATGCCATCCGTAAGATGCTTTT
CTGTGACTGGTGAGTACTCAACCAAGTCATTCTGAGAATAGTGTATGCGGCGACCGAGTTGCTCTTGCCC
GGCGTCAATACGGGATAATACCGCGCCACATAGCAGAACTTTAAAAGTGCTCATCATTGGAAAACGTTCT
TCGGGGCGAAAACTCTCAAGGATCTTACCGCTGTTGAGATCCAGTTCGATGTAACCCACTCGTGCACCCA
ACTGATCTTCAGCATCTTTTACTTTCACCAGCGTTTCTGGGTGAGCAAAAACAGGAAGGCAAAATGCCGC
AAAAAAGGGAATAAGGGCGACACGGAAATGTTGAATACTCATACTCTTCCTTTTTCAATATTATTGAAGC
ATTTATCAGGGTTATTGTCTCATGAGCGGATACATATTTGAATGTATTTAGAAAAATAAACAAATAGGGG
TTCCGCGCACATTTCCCCGAAAAGTGCCACCTGACGTCTAAGAAACCATTATTATCATGACATTAACCTA
TAAAAATAGGCGTATCACGAGGCCCTTTCGTCTCGCGCGTTTCGGTGATGACGGTGAAAACCTCTGACAC
ATGCAGCTCCCGGAGACGGTCACAGCTTGTCTGTAAGCGGATGCCGGGAGCAGACAAGCCCGTCAGGGCG
CGTCAGCGGGTGTTGGCGGGTGTCGGGGCTGGCTTAACTATGCGGCATCAGAGCAGATTGTACTGAGAGT
GCACCATATGCGGTGTGAAATACCGCACAGATGCGTAAGGAGAAAATACCGCATCAGGCGCCATTCGCCA
TTCAGGCTGCGCAACTGTTGGGAAGGGCGATCGGTGCGGGCCTCTTCGCTATTACGCCAGCTGGCGAAAG
GGGGATGTGCTGCAAGGCGATTAAGTTGGGTAACGCCAGGGTTTTCCCAGTCACGACGTTGTAAAACGAC
GGCCAGTGCCAAGCTCGCTCTCCCTTATGCGACTCCTGCATTAGGAAGCAGCCCAGTAGTAGGTTGAGGC
CGTTGAGCACCGCCGCCGCAAGGAATGGTGCATGCAAGGAGATGGCGCCCAACAGTCCCCCGGCCACGGG
GCCTGCCACCATACCCACGCCGAAACAAGCGCTCATGAGCCCGAAGTGGCGAGCCCGATCTTCCCCATCG
GTGATGTCGGCGATATAGGCGCCAGCAACCGCACCTGTGGCGCCGGTGATGCCGGCCACGATGCGTCCGG
CGTAGAGGATCGATTAGTCCAATTTGTTAAAGACAGGATATCAGTGGTCCAGGCTCTAGTTTTGACTCAA
CAATATCACCAGCTGAAGCCTATAGAGTACGAGCCATAGATAAAATAAAAGATTTTATTTAGTCTCCAGA
AAAAGGGGGGAA
Features (pLannotate 1.2.2; 21 found; start..end, strand, type, name):
    580..921     +  misc_feature   MESV Ψ: packaging signal of murine embryonic stem cell virus
    988..1404    +  CDS            gag (truncated): truncated Moloney murine leukemia virus (MMLV) gag gene lacking the start codon
   1422..1922    +  promoter       PGK promoter: mouse phosphoglycerate kinase 1 promoter
   2187..2259    +  ncRNA          let-7 (fragment): Accession: RF00027 - let-7 microRNA precursor
   2523..2540    -  promoter       chicken β-actin promoter (fragment): contains a 21-bp deletion relative to the standard chicken β-actin promoter
   2543..3094    +  misc_feature   IRES: internal ribosome entry site (IRES) of the encephalomyocarditis virus (EMCV)
   3106..3825    +  CDS            EGFP: the original enhanced GFP (Yang et al., 1996) mammalian codon-optimized
   3917..4432    +  LTR            3' LTR: 3' long terminal repeat from murine embryonic stem cell virus
   4625..4641    -  protein_bind   lac operator: The lac repressor binds to the lac operator to inhibit transcription in E. coli. This inhibition can be relieved by adding lactose or isopropyl-β-D-thiogalactopyranoside (IPTG). lac repressor encoded by lacI
   4649..4679    -  promoter       lac promoter: promoter for the E. coli lac operon
   4694..4715    -  protein_bind   CAP binding site: CAP binding activates transcription in the presence of cAMP. E. coli catabolite activator protein
   4728..4820    -  CDS            lacI (fragment): lac repressor; lacI; The lac repressor binds to the lac operator to inhibit transcription in E. coli. This inhibition can be relieved by adding lactose or isopropyl-β-D-thiogalactopyranoside (IPTG).
   5003..5591    -  rep_origin     ori: high-copy-number ColE1/pMB1/pBR322/pUC origin of replication
   5762..6622    -  CDS            AmpR: β-lactamase; bla; confers resistance to ampicillin, carbenicillin, and related antibiotics
   6623..6727    -  promoter       AmpR promoter: bla
   6822..6857    +  CDS            rop (fragment): Rop protein, which maintains plasmids at low copy number; rop
   6959..7058    +  misc_feature   bom (fragment): basis of mobility region from pBR322
   7064..7218    -  CDS            lacZα (fragment): LacZα fragment of β-galactosidase; lacZ fragment
   7226..7501    -  CDS            TcR (fragment): tetracycline efflux protein; tet; confers resistance to tetracycline
   7499..7599    +  CDS            env (fragment): murine leukemia virus gPr80 envelope polyprotein precursor; env; proteolytically cleaved into gp70SU and p15TM subunits
   7641..516     +  LTR            5' LTR (across the origin): 5' long terminal repeat from murine embryonic stem cell virus
