[The description below was written by a language model from this plasmid's Addgene catalogue record and pLannotate feature annotations shown in this document.]
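Description:
MXW-PGK-c-let-7-LP3-IRES-EGFP is a gammaretroviral mammalian expression vector built on the MXW-PGK-IRES-EGFP backbone, with a total length of about 7.6 kb. The proviral region is framed by 5' and 3' long terminal repeats from murine embryonic stem cell virus and carries the MESV Ψ packaging signal plus a truncated, start-codon-deficient MMLV gag segment. Together these allow the vector RNA to be encapsidated when viral proteins are supplied in trans by packaging cells. The bacterial portion contains a high-copy ColE1/pUC-type origin and the β-lactamase gene for ampicillin selection in E. coli. The short lac, rop, bom, TcR and env fragments annotated there appear to be non-functional remnants of earlier cloning steps, and the 18-bp chicken β-actin promoter hit is most likely a spurious match.

The payload is a 582-bp C. elegans genomic fragment spanning the let-7 microRNA precursor, placed downstream of the mouse PGK promoter. It carries the LP3 mutation, a small substitution in the terminal loop of the let-7 hairpin. An EMCV IRES followed by EGFP sits after the miRNA segment, so a single PGK-driven transcript both supplies the primary miRNA for processing and marks transduced cells with green fluorescence. EGFP is the only selectable marker listed for mammalian cells, allowing sorting or gating of expressing cells. The associated publication examines how loop nucleotides influence primary and mature miRNA function in target recognition and repression. This suggests the construct is one of a series of loop mutants to be compared with wild-type let-7 in mammalian cells.
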