Addgene plasmid #37642: MXW-PGK-c-let-7-LP3-IRES-EGFP
Depositing lab: Chang-Zheng Chen. Depositing organization: Stanford University. Publication: Loop nucleotides control primary and mature miRNA function in target recognition and repression. Yue SB, Trujillo RD, Tang Y, O'Gorman WE, Chen CZ. RNA Biol. 2011 Nov-Dec;8(6):1115-23. 10.4161/rna.8.6.17626 PubMed 22142974.
Backbone
  Vector backbone: MXW-PGK-IRES-EGFP
  Backbone manufacturer: Chang-Zheng Chen Lab
  Backbone size w/o insert (bp): 7066
  Vector type: Mammalian Expression, Retroviral
  Selectable markers: EGFP
Growth in bacteria
  Bacterial resistance: Ampicillin, 100 μg/mL
  Growth temperature: 37°C
  Growth strain: DH5alpha
  Copy number: Unknown
Gene/Insert
  Gene/Insert name: cel-let-7 (alt name: loop mutant 3)
  Species: C. elegans (nematode)
  Insert size (bp): 582
  Mutation: LP3 - AATATTACCA=>AAATTTACCA
Terms and licenses: Academic/Nonprofit Terms; Industry Terms: Not Available to Industry
How to cite: MXW-PGK-c-let-7-LP3-IRES-EGFP was a gift from Chang-Zheng Chen (Addgene plasmid # 37642 ; http://n2t.net/addgene:37642 ; RRID:Addgene_37642)
