>Addgene plasmid #37642 | MXW-PGK-c-let-7-LP3-IRES-EGFP | addgene partial sequence | sequence record 50483 | mPGK-F 5'-cattctgcacgcttcaaaag-3'
ATCTCCGGGCCTTTCGACCTGCACTCGAGATATATGAGAAGCGCATCAGTTTTTTTTTCTTATTCTAGAT
GAGTAGCCCACCTAGCAGCGGTCGTTTTTTTCTCTTTTCGTAGGAAAATTTTCAGTTACACTTATTTATT
AGAAACCTAGATTTAGAGACTTTTAGAATAACTTTACTTCCTAGAACACATCTCCCTTTGAATTTATATG
TCTAATTTAACAACAAGTACTAATCCATTTTTCAGGCAAGCAGGCGATTGGTGGACGGTCTACACTGTGG
ATCCGGTGAGGTAGTAGGTTGTATAGTTTGGAAATTTACCACCGGTGAACTATGCAATTTTCTACCTTAC
CGGAGACAGAACTCTTCGAAGCTGCGTCGTCTTGCTCTCACAACTTTCTTTTCGTTTTCTTCCTCCTCTT
ACTTTCACCTCTTTGTTTTTCTTTATTTTGTGCTATCAATTCGGAGTCGCAAGAACTGTATTCGGTGATC
CCTATTGATATTCTTTTGTACTGTATTCGGAGATATTGTTTCACGAACTGTATTCGGAGAACTGTTGTAT
CGGTAATGTATCTGGAGAGAATAATCTAATCGTATGTACTGTTGAGTAATGGAATTCCGCCCCCCCCCC
